>Addgene plasmid #103603 | LSB-hsa-miR-518f-3p | depositor full sequence | sequence record 196254 | Full Sequence
AATTGAGGGGATAACGCAGGAAAGAACATGTGAGCAAAAGGCCAGCAAAAGGCCAGGAACCGTAAAAAGG
CCGCGTTGCTGGCGTTTTTCCATAGGCTCCGCCCCCCTGACGAGCATCACAAAAATCGACGCTCAAGTCA
GAGGTGGCGAAACCCGACAGGACTATAAAGATACCAGGCGTTTCCCCCTGGAAGCTCCCTCGTGCGCTCT
CCTGTTCCGACCCTGCCGCTTACCGGATACCTGTCCGCCTTTCTCCCTTCGGGAAGCGTGGCGCTTTCTC
ATAGCTCACGCTGTAGGTATCTCAGTTCGGTGTAGGTCGTTCGCTCCAAGCTGGGCTGTGTGCACGAACC
CCCCGTTCAGCCCGACCGCTGCGCCTTATCCGGTAACTATCGTCTTGAGTCCAACCCGGTAAGACACGAC
TTATCGCCACTGGCAGCAGCCACTGGTAACAGGATTAGCAGAGCGAGGTATGTAGGCGGTGCTACAGAGT
TCTTGAAGTGGTGGCCTAACTACGGCTACACTAGAAGAACAGTATTTGGTATCTGCGCTCTGCTGAAGCC
AGTTACCTTCGGAAAAAGAGTTGGTAGCTCTTGATCCGGCAAACAAACCACCGCTGGTAGCGGTGGTTTT
TTTGTTTGCAAGCAGCAGATTACGCGCAGAAAAAAAGGATCTCAAGAAGATCCTTTGATCTTTTCTACGG
GGTCTGACGCTCAGTGGAACGAAAACTCACGTTAAGGGATTTTGGTCATGAGATTATCAAAAAGGATCTT
CACCTAGATCCTTTTAAATTAAAAATGAAGTTTTAAATCAATCTAAAGTATATATGAGTAAACTTGGTCT
GACAGTTACCAATGCTTAATCAGTGAGGCACCTATCTCAGCGATCTGTCTATTTCGTTCATCCATAGTTG
CCTGACTCCCCGTCGTGTAGATAACTACGATACGGGAGGGCTTACCATCTGGCCCCAGTGCTGCAATGAT
ACCGCGAGAACCACGCTCACCGGCTCCAGATTTATCAGCAATAAACCAGCCAGCCGGAAGGGCCGAGCGC
AGAAGTGGTCCTGCAACTTTATCCGCCTCCATCCAGTCTATTAATTGTTGCCGGGAAGCTAGAGTAAGTA
GTTCGCCAGTTAATAGTTTGCGCAACGTTGTTGCCATTGCTACAGGCATCGTGGTGTCACGCTCGTCGTT
TGGTATGGCTTCATTCAGCTCCGGTTCCCAACGATCAAGGCGAGTTACATGATCCCCCATGTTGTGCAAA
AAAGCGGTTAGCTCCTTCGGTCCTCCGATCGTTGTCAGAAGTAAGTTGGCCGCAGTGTTATCACTCATGG
TTATGGCAGCACTGCATAATTCTCTTACTGTCATGCCATCCGTAAGATGCTTTTCTGTGACTGGTGAGTA
CTCAACCAAGTCATTCTGAGAATAGTGTATGCGGCGACCGAGTTGCTCTTGCCCGGCGTCAATACGGGAT
AATACCGCGCCACATAGCAGAACTTTAAAAGTGCTCATCATTGGAAAACGTTCTTCGGGGCGAAAACTCT
CAAGGATCTTACCGCTGTTGAGATCCAGTTCGATGTAACCCACTCGTGCACCCAACTGATCTTCAGCATC
TTTTACTTTCACCAGCGTTTCTGGGTGAGCAAAAACAGGAAGGCAAAATGCCGCAAAAAAGGGAATAAGG
GCGACACGGAAATGTTGAATACTCATACTCTTCCTTTTTCAATATTATTGAAGCATTTATCAGGGTTATT
GTCTCATGAGCGGATACATATTTGAATGTAGCTCCGAATTTCTCGAGGGCTTGTCGACGACGGCGGTCTC
CGTCGTCAGGATCATGAATTCGACCCGCCTGCCACCATGACCGAGTACAAGCCCACGGTGCGCCTCGCCA
CCCGCGACGACGTCCCCCGGGCCGTACGCACCCTCGCCGCCGCGTTCGCCGACTACCCCGCCACGCGCCA
CACCGTCGACCCGGACCGCCACATCGAGCGGGTCACCGAGCTGCAAGAACTCTTCCTCACGCGCGTCGGG
CTCGACATCGGCAAGGTGTGGGTCGCGGACGACGGCGCCGCGGTGGCGGTCTGGACCACGCCGGAGAGCG
TCGAAGCGGGGGCGGTGTTCGCCGAGATCGGCCCGCGCATGGCCGAGTTGAGCGGTTCCCGGCTGGCCGC
GCAGCAACAGATGGAAGGCCTCCTGGCGCCGCACCGGCCCAAGGAGCCCGCGTGGTTCCTGGCCACCGTC
GGCGTCTCGCCCGACCACCAGGGCAAGGGTCTGGGCAGCGCCGTCGTGCTCCCCGGAGTGGAGGCGGCCG
AGCGCGCCGGGGTGCCCGCCTTCCTGGAGACATCCGCGCCCCGCAACCTCCCCTTCTACGAGCGGCTCGG
CTTCACCGTCACCGCCGACGTCGAGGTGCCCGAAGGACCGCGCACCTGGTGCATGACCCGCAAGCCCGGT
GCCTGATACGCGTGAATTCACTCCTCAGGTGCAGGCTGCCTATCAGAAGGTGGTGGCTGGTGTGGCCAAT
GCCCTGGCTCACAAATACCACTGAGATCTTTTTCCCTCTGCCAAAAATTATGGGGACATCATGAAGCCCC
TTGAGCATCTGACTTCTGGCTAATAAAGGAAATTTATTTTCATTGCAATAGTGTGTTGGAATTTTTTGTG
TCTCTCACTCGGAAGGACATATGGGAGGGCAAATCATTTAAAACATCAGAATGAGTATTTGGTTTAGAGT
TTGGCAACATATGCCCATATGCTGGCTGCCATGAACAAAGGTTGGCTATAAAGAGGTCATCAGTATATGA
AACAGCCCCCTGCTGTCCATTCCTTATTCCATAGAAAAGCCTTGACTTGAGGTTAGATTTTTTTTATATT
TTGTTTTGTGTTATTTTTTTCTTTAACATCCCTAAAATTTTCCTTACATGTTTTACTAGCCAGATTTTTC
CTCCTCTCCTGACTACTCCCAGTCATAGCTGTCCCTCTTCTCTTATGGAGATCCCTCGACCTGCAGCCCA
AGCTTGAATTCTCTAGAATTACCCTGTTATCCCTATGCTTGGTTTACCGAGCTCTTATTGGTTTTCAAAC
TTCATTGACTGTGCCCAACGCGCCTGGGAGCTCACGGGGACAGCCCCCCCCCAAAGCCCCCAGGGATGTA
ATTACGTCCCTCCCCCGCTAGGGGGCAGCAGCGAGCCGCCCGGGGCTCCGCTCCGGTCCGGCGCTCCCCC
CGCATCCCCGAGCCGGCAGCGTGCGGGGACAGCCCGGGCACGGGGAAGGTGGCACGGGATCGCTTTCCTC
TGAACGCTTCTCGCTGCTCTTTGAGCCTGCAGACACCTGGGGGGATACGGGGAAAAAGCTAGGCTGAAAG
ACCGGTTCTTAGAATGACACGCGCCTGGGAGCTCACGGGGACAGCCCCCCCCCAAAGCCCCCAGGGATGT
AATTACGTCCCTCCCCCGCTAGGGGGCAGCAGCGAGCCGCCCGGGGCTCCGCTCCGGTCCGGCGCTCCCC
CCGCATCCCCGAGCCGGCAGCGTGCGGGGACAGCCCGGGCACGGGGAAGGTGGCACGGGATCGCTTTCCT
CTGAACGCTTCTCGCTGCTCTTTGAGCCTGCAGACACCTGGGGGGATACGGGGAAAAAGCTAACTTCTGA
GACGACAACTTTGTATAGAAAAGTTGGCTCCGAATTCGCCCTTGACAGCAGAGATCCAGTTTGGTTAATT
AATTGGCTCCGGTGCCCGTCAGTGGGCAGAGCGCACATCGCCCACAGTCCCCGAGAAGTTGTGGGGAGGG
GTCGGCAATTGAACCGGTGCCTAGAGAAGGTGGCGCGGGGTAAACTGGGAAAGTGATGTCGTGTACTGGC
TCCGCCTTTTTCCCGAGGGTGGGGGAGAACCGTATATAAGTGCAGTAGTCGCCGTGAACGTTCTTTTTCG
CAACGGGTTTGCCGCCAGAACACAGGTAAGTGCCGTGTGTGGTTCCCGCGGGCCTGGCCTCTTTACGGGT
TATGGCCCTTGCGTGCCTTGAATTACTTCCACCTGGCTGCAGTACGTGATTCTTGATCCCGAGCTTCGGG
TTGGAAGTGGGTGGGAGAGTTCGAGGCCTTGCGCTTAAGGAGCCCCTTCGCCTCGTGCTTGAGTTGAGGC
CTGGCCTGGGCGCTGGGGCCGCCGCGTGCGAATCTGGTGGCACCTTCGCGCCTGTCTCGCTGCTTTCGAT
AAGTCTCTAGCCATTTAAAATTTTTGATGACCTGCTGCGACGCTTTTTTTCTGGCAAGATAGTCTTGTAA
ATGCGGGCCAAGATCTGCACACTGGTATTTCGGTTTTTGGGGCCGCGGGCGGCGACGGGGCCCGTGCGTC
CCAGCGCACATGTTCGGCGAGGCGGGGCCTGCGAGCGCGGCCACCGAGAATCGGACGGGGGTAGTCTCAA
GCTGGCCGGCCTGCTCTGGTGCCTGGCCTCGCGCCGCCGTGTATCGCCCCGCCCTGGGCGGCAAGGCTGG
CCCGGTCGGCACCAGTTGCGTGAGCGGAAAGATGGCCGCTTCCCGGCCCTGCTGCAGGGAGCTCAAAATG
GAGGACGCGGCGCTCGGGAGAGCGGGCGGGTGAGTCACCCACACAAAGGAAAAGGGCCTTTCCGTCCTCA
GCCGTCGCTTCATGTGACTCCACGGAGTACCGGGCGCCGTCCAGGCACCTCGATTAGTTCTCGAGCTTTT
GGAGTACGTCGTCTTTAGGTTGGGGGGAGGGGTTTTATGCGATGGAGTTTCCCCACACTGAGTGGGTGGA
GACTGAAGTTAGGCCAGCTTGGCACTTGATGTAATTCTCCTTGGAATTTGCCCTTTTTGAGTTTGGATCT
TGGTTCATTCTCAAGCCTCAGACAGTGGTTCAAAGTTTTTTTCTTCCATTTCAGGTGTCGTGAGAAGGGC
GAATTCGACCCAAGTTTGTACAAAAAAGCAGGCTGGATCCAGGTGCCACCATGGTGAGCGAGCTGATTAA
GGAGAACATGCACATGAAGCTGTACATGGAGGGCACCGTGAACAACCACCACTTCAAGTGCACATCCGAG
GGCGAAGGCAAGCCCTACGAGGGCACCCAGACCATGAGAATCAAGGCGGTCGAGGGCGGCCCTCTCCCCT
TCGCCTTCGACATCCTGGCTACCAGCTTCATGTACGGCAGCAAAACCTTCATCAACCACACCCAGGGCAT
CCCCGACTTCTTTAAGCAGTCCTTCCCCGAGGGCTTCACATGGGAGAGAGTCACCACATACGAAGATGGG
GGCGTGCTGACCGCTACCCAGGACACCAGCCTCCAGGACGGCTGCCTCATCTACAACGTCAAGATCAGAG
GGGTGAACTTCCCATCCAACGGCCCTGTGATGCAGAAGAAAACACTCGGCTGGGAGGCCTCCACCGAGAC
ACTGTACCCCGCTGACGGCGGCCTGGAAGGCAGAGCCGACATGGCCCTGAAGCTCGTGGGCGGGGGCCAC
CTGATCTGCAACCTTAAGACCACATACAGATCCAAGAAACCCGCTAAGAACCTCAAGATGCCCGGCGTCT
ACTATGTGGACAGGAGACTGGAAAGAATCAAGGAGGCCGACAAAGAGACATACGTCGAGCAGCACGAGGT
GGCTGTGGCCAGATACTGCGACCTCCCTAGCAAACTGGGGCACAAACTTAATTGAGAATTCTACCACCCA
GCTTTCTTGTACAAAGTGGTACGTCTCAAGACCAGAGGTCTCTGCTTTTCTATCTCCTCTAAAGAGAAGC
GCTTTCCCTCTAAAGAGAAGCGCTTTCCCTCTAAAGAGAAGCGCTTTCCCTCTAAAGAGAAGCGCTTTCC
AACCAGAAGAGACCTGTGCTTCACTCCTCAGGTGCAGGCTGCCTATCAGAAGGTGGTGGCTGGTGTGGCC
AATGCCCTGGCTCACAAATACCACTGAGATCTTTTTCCCTCTGCCAAAAATTATGGGGACATCATGAAGC
CCCTTGAGCATCTGACTTCTGGCTAATAAAGGAAATTTATTTTCATTGCAATAGTGTGTTGGAATTTTTT
GTGTCTCTCACTCGGAAGGACATATGGGAGGGCAAATCATTTAAAACATCAGAATGAGTATTTGGTTTAG
AGTTTGGCAACATATGCCCATATGCTGGCTGCCATGAACAAAGGTTGGCTATAAAGAGGTCATCAGTATA
TGAAACAGCCCCCTGCTGTCCATTCCTTATTCCATAGAAAAGCCTTGACTTGAGGTTAGATTTTTTTTAT
ATTTTGTTTTGTGTTATTTTTTTCTTTAACATCCCTAAAATTTTCCTTACATGTTTTACTAGCCAGATTT
TTCCTCCTCTCCTGACTACTCCCAGTCATAGCTGTCCCTCTTCTCTTATGGAGATCCCGAGCGGTGCGTT
TTTATGCTTGTAGTATTGTATAATGTTTTTAAGATCCAAGCTTCTGACCTCTTCTCTTCCTCCCACAGGG
CCTCGAGACAATTGCATCGATGGTACCAGTGAAAGTCTGCAATGAATTCGAGTTGGCGCGCCTGTCATTC
TAAATCTCTCTTTCAGCCTAAAGCTTTTTCCCCGTATCCCCCCAGGTGTCTGCAGGCTCAAAGAGCAGCG
AGAAGCGTTCAGAGGAAAGCGATCCCGTGCCACCTTCCCCGTGCCCGGGCTGTCCCCGCACGCTGCCGGC
TCGGGGATGCGGGGGGAGCGCCGGACCGGAGCGGAGCCCCGGGCGGCTCGCTGCTGCCCCCTAGCGGGGG
AGGGACGTAATTACATCCCTGGGGGCTTTGGGAGGGGGCTGTCCCCGTGAGCTCCCAGGCGCGCCTGTCA
TTCTAAATCTCTCTTTCAGCCTAAAGCTTTTTCCCCGTATCCCCCCAGGTGTCTGCAGGCTCAAAGAGCA
GCGAGAAGCGTTCAGAGGAAAGCGATCCCGTGCCACCTTCCCCGTGCCCGGGCTGTCCCCGCACGCTGCC
GGCTCGGGGATGCGGGGGGAGCGCCGGACCGGAGCGGAGCCCCGGGCGGCTCGCTGCTGCCCCCTAGCGG
GGGAGGGACGTAATTACATCCCTGGGGGCTTTGGGGGGGGGCTGTCCCCGTGAGCTCCCAGGCGCGCCAA
CTCGGTACCGTATCGATGTCGACGTTAACGCTAGTGATATCAACTTTGTATAGAAAAGTTGGCTCCGAAT
TCGCCCTTGACAGCAGAGATCCAGTTTGGTTAATTAATTGGCTCCGGTGCCCGTCAGTGGGCAGAGCGCA
CATCGCCCACAGTCCCCGAGAAGTTGTGGGGAGGGGTCGGCAATTGAACCGGTGCCTAGAGAAGGTGGCG
CGGGGTAAACTGGGAAAGTGATGTCGTGTACTGGCTCCGCCTTTTTCCCGAGGGTGGGGGAGAACCGTAT
ATAAGTGCAGTAGTCGCCGTGAACGTTCTTTTTCGCAACGGGTTTGCCGCCAGAACACAGGTAAGTGCCG
TGTGTGGTTCCCGCGGGCCTGGCCTCTTTACGGGTTATGGCCCTTGCGTGCCTTGAATTACTTCCACCTG
GCTGCAGTACGTGATTCTTGATCCCGAGCTTCGGGTTGGAAGTGGGTGGGAGAGTTCGAGGCCTTGCGCT
TAAGGAGCCCCTTCGCCTCGTGCTTGAGTTGAGGCCTGGCCTGGGCGCTGGGGCCGCCGCGTGCGAATCT
GGTGGCACCTTCGCGCCTGTCTCGCTGCTTTCGATAAGTCTCTAGCCATTTAAAATTTTTGATGACCTGC
TGCGACGCTTTTTTTCTGGCAAGATAGTCTTGTAAATGCGGGCCAAGATCTGCACACTGGTATTTCGGTT
TTTGGGGCCGCGGGCGGCGACGGGGCCCGTGCGTCCCAGCGCACATGTTCGGCGAGGCGGGGCCTGCGAG
CGCGGCCACCGAGAATCGGACGGGGGTAGTCTCAAGCTGGCCGGCCTGCTCTGGTGCCTGGCCTCGCGCC
GCCGTGTATCGCCCCGCCCTGGGCGGCAAGGCTGGCCCGGTCGGCACCAGTTGCGTGAGCGGAAAGATGG
CCGCTTCCCGGCCCTGCTGCAGGGAGCTCAAAATGGAGGACGCGGCGCTCGGGAGAGCGGGCGGGTGAGT
CACCCACACAAAGGAAAAGGGCCTTTCCGTCCTCAGCCGTCGCTTCATGTGACTCCACGGAGTACCGGGC
GCCGTCCAGGCACCTCGATTAGTTCTCGAGCTTTTGGAGTACGTCGTCTTTAGGTTGGGGGGAGGGGTTT
TATGCGATGGAGTTTCCCCACACTGAGTGGGTGGAGACTGAAGTTAGGCCAGCTTGGCACTTGATGTAAT
TCTCCTTGGAATTTGCCCTTTTTGAGTTTGGATCTTGGTTCATTCTCAAGCCTCAGACAGTGGTTCAAAG
TTTTTTTCTTCCATTTCAGGTGTCGTGAGAAGGGCGAATTCGACCCAAGTTTGTACAAAAAAGCAGGCTC
GCCACCATGGTGAGCAAGGGCGAGGAGCTGTTCACCGGGGTGGTGCCCATCCTGGTCGAGCTGGACGGCG
ACGTAAACGGCCACAAGTTCAGCGTGAGGGGCGAGGGCGAGGGCGATGCCACCAACGGCAAGCTGACCCT
GAAGTTCATCTGCACCACCGGCAAGCTGCCCGTGCCCTGGCCCACCCTCGTGACCACCCTGAGCCACGGC
GTGCAGTGCTTCGCCCGCTACCCCGACCACATGAAGCAGCACGACTTCTTCAAGTCCGCCATGCCCGAAG
GCTACGTCCAGGAGCGCACCATCTTCTTCAAGGACGACGGCACCTACAAGACCCGCGCCGAGGTGAAGTT
CGAGGGCGACACCCTAGTGAACCGCATCGAGCTGAAGGGCGTCGACTTCAAGGAGGACGGCAACATCCTG
GGGCACAAGCTGGAGTACAACTTCAACAGCCACAACATCTATATCATGGCCGTCAAGCAGAAGAACGGCA
TCAAGGTGAACTTCAAGATCCGCCACAACGTGGAGGACGGCAGCGTGCAGCTCGCCGACCACTACCAGCA
GAACACCCCCATCGGCGACGGCCCCGTGCTGCTGCCCGACAGCCACTACCTGAGCACCCAGTCCGTGCTG
AGCAAAGACCCCAACGAGAAGCGCGATCACATGGTCCTGCTGGAGTTCCGCACCGCCGCCGGGATCACTC
TCGGCATGGACGAGCTGTACAAGTAATACCACCCAGCTTTCTTGTACAAAGTGGTACGCGTGAATTCACT
CCTCAGGTGCAGGCTGCCTATCAGAAGGTGGTGGCTGGTGTGGCCAATGCCCTGGCTCACAAATACCACT
GAGATCTTTTTCCCTCTGCCAAAAATTATGGGGACATCATGAAGCCCCTTGAGCATCTGACTTCTGGCTA
ATAAAGGAAATTTATTTTCATTGCAATAGTGTGTTGGAATTTTTTGTGTCTCTCACTCGGAAGGACATAT
GGGAGGGCAAATCATTTAAAACATCAGAATGAGTATTTGGTTTAGAGTTTGGCAACATATGCCCATATGC
TGGCTGCCATGAACAAAGGTTGGCTATAAAGAGGTCATCAGTATATGAAACAGCCCCCTGCTGTCCATTC
CTTATTCCATAGAAAAGCCTTGACTTGAGGTTAGATTTTTTTTATATTTTGTTTTGTGTTATTTTTTTCT
TTAACATCCCTAAAATTTTCCTTACATGTTTTACTAGCCAGATTTTTCCTCCTCTCCTGACTACTCCCAG
TCATAGCTGTCCCTCTTCTCTTATGGAGATCCCTCGACCTGCAGCCCAAGCTTGGCGTAATCATGGTCAT
AGCTGTTTCCTGTGTGAAATTGTTATCCGCTCACAATTCCACACAACATACGAGCCGGAAGCATAAAGTG
TAAAGCCTGGGGTGCCTAATGAGTGAGCTAACTCACATTAATTGCGTTGCGCTCACTGCCCGCTTTCCAG
TCGGGAAACCTGTCGTGCCAGCGGATCGACAGTACTAAGCTTGGTCTAATACCCAATCTCTCGTCTTATC
CAGATGTTTTATACGCCTCTGGCCCGTGTCTCAAAATCTCTGATGTTACATTGCACAAGATAAAATAATA
TCATCATGAACAATAAAACTGTCTGCTTACATAAACAGTAATACAAGGGGTGTTATGAGCCATATTCAAC
GGGAAACGTCGAGGCCGCGATTAAATTCCAACATGGATGCTGATTTATATGGGTATAAATGGGCTCGCGA
TAATGTCGGGCAATCAGGTGCGACAATCTATCGCTTGTATGGGAAGCCCGATGCGCCAGAGTTGTTTCTG
AAACATGGCAAAGGTAGCGTTGCCAATGATGTTACAGATGAGATGGTCAGACTAAACTGGCTGACGGAAT
TTATGCCTCTTCCGACCATCAAGCATTTTATCCGTACTCCTGATGATGCATGGTTACTCACCACTGCGAT
CCCCGGAAAAACAGCATTCCAGGTATTAGAAGAATATCCTGATTCAGGTGAAAATATTGTTGATGCGCTG
GCAGTGTTCCTGCGCCGGTTGCATTCGATTCCTGTTTGTAATTGTCCTTTTAACAGCGATCGCGTATTTC
GTCTCGCTCAGGCGCAATCACGAATGAATAACGGTTTGGTTGATGCGAGTGATTTTGATGACGAGCGTAA
TGGCTGGCCTGTTGAACAAGTCTGGAAAGAAATGCATAAACTTTTGCCATTCTCACCGGATTCAGTCGTC
ACTCATGGTGATTTCTCACTTGATAACCTTATTTTTGACGAGGGGAAATTAATAGGTTGTATTGATGTTG
GACGAGTCGGAATCGCAGACCGATACCAGGATCTTGCCATCCTATGGAACTGCCTCGGTGAGTTTTCTCC
TTCATTACAGAAACGGCTTTTTCAAAAATATGGTATTGATAATCCTGATATGAATAAATTGCAGTTTCAT
TTGATGCTCGATGAGTTTTTCTAATCAGAATTGGTTAATTGGTTGTAACACTGGCAGAGCATTACGCTGA
CTTGACGGGACGGCGCAAGCTCATGACCAAAATCCCTTAACGTGAGTTACGCGTCGTTCCACTGAGCGTC
AGAGGTATCACTAGTATTACAGAGGTAAGTTATAACAGTCGCCTAACCC
Features (pLannotate 1.2.2; 28 found; start..end, strand, type, name):
     87..675     -  rep_origin     ori: high-copy-number ColE1/pMB1/pBR322/pUC origin of replication
    846..1706    -  CDS            AmpR: β-lactamase; bla; confers resistance to ampicillin, carbenicillin, and related antibiotics
   1707..1778    -  promoter       AmpR promoter: bla
   1857..2456    +  CDS            PuroR: puromycin N-acetyltransferase; pac from Streptomyces alboniger; confers resistance to puromycin
   2461..2541    +  CDS            HBB (fragment): HBB_PONPY - Experimental evidence at transcript level: Swiss-Prot protein existence level 2. Involved in oxygen transport from the lung to the various peripheral tissues. From Pongo pygmaeus (Bornean orangutan).
   2612..2667    +  polyA_signal   β-globin poly(A) signal: rabbit β-globin polyadenylation signal (Gil and Proudfoot, 1987)
   3646..3666    +  protein_bind   attB4: mutant version of attB; core recombination site for the Gateway® BP reaction BP Clonase™
   3734..3945    +  promoter       EF-1α core promoter: core promoter for human elongation factor EF-1α
   3946..4884    +  intron         EF-1α intron A: intron upstream of the start codon of human EF-1α
   4911..4931    +  protein_bind   attB1: mutant version of attB; core recombination site for the Gateway® BP reaction BP Clonase™
   4951..5646    +  CDS            mKate2: mKate2 is a basic (constitutively fluorescent) red fluorescent protein published in 2009, derived from Entacmaea quadricolor. It is reported to be a rapidly-maturing monomer with moderate acid sensitivity.
   5666..5690    -  protein_bind   attB2: mutant version of attB; recombination site for the Gateway® BP reaction BP Clonase™
   5830..5904    +  CDS            HBB (fragment): HBB_PONPY - Experimental evidence at transcript level: Swiss-Prot protein existence level 2. Involved in oxygen transport from the lung to the various peripheral tissues. From Pongo pygmaeus (Bornean orangutan).
   5975..6030    +  polyA_signal   β-globin poly(A) signal: rabbit β-globin polyadenylation signal (Gil and Proudfoot, 1987)
   6414..6439    +  misc_feature   SA: splice acceptor site
   7111..7131    +  protein_bind   attB4: mutant version of attB; core recombination site for the Gateway® BP reaction BP Clonase™
   7199..7410    +  promoter       EF-1α core promoter: core promoter for human elongation factor EF-1α
   7411..8349    +  intron         EF-1α intron A: intron upstream of the start codon of human EF-1α
   8376..8396    +  protein_bind   attB1: mutant version of attB; core recombination site for the Gateway® BP reaction BP Clonase™
   8407..9123    +  CDS            EBFP2: EBFP2 is a basic (constitutively fluorescent) blue fluorescent protein published in 2007, derived from Aequorea victoria. It is reported to be a rapidly-maturing monomer with moderate acid sensitivity.
   9131..9155    -  protein_bind   attB2: mutant version of attB; recombination site for the Gateway® BP reaction BP Clonase™
   9159..9239    +  CDS            HBB (fragment): HBB_PONPY - Experimental evidence at transcript level: Swiss-Prot protein existence level 2. Involved in oxygen transport from the lung to the various peripheral tissues. From Pongo pygmaeus (Bornean orangutan).
   9310..9365    +  polyA_signal   β-globin poly(A) signal: rabbit β-globin polyadenylation signal (Gil and Proudfoot, 1987)
   9748..9770    -  protein_bind   lac operator (fragment): The lac repressor binds to the lac operator to inhibit transcription in E. coli. This inhibition can be relieved by adding lactose or isopropyl-β-D-thiogalactopyranoside (IPTG). lac repressor encoded by lacI
   9774..9804    -  promoter       lac promoter: promoter for the E. coli lac operon
   9819..9840    -  protein_bind   CAP binding site: CAP binding activates transcription in the presence of cAMP. E. coli catabolite activator protein
   9853..9892    -  CDS            lacI (fragment): lac repressor; lacI; The lac repressor binds to the lac operator to inhibit transcription in E. coli. This inhibition can be relieved by adding lactose or isopropyl-β-D-thiogalactopyranoside (IPTG).
  10065..10874   +  CDS            KanR: aminoglycoside phosphotransferase; aph(3')-Ia; confers resistance to kanamycin in bacteria or G418 (Geneticin®) in eukaryotes
