[The description below was written by a language model from this plasmid's Addgene catalogue record and pLannotate feature annotations shown in this document.]
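Description:
LSB-hsa-miR-518f-3p is an 11 kb mammalian expression plasmid from a synthetic-biology series of fluorescent microRNA sensors, built on the "Low Sensor Backbone" (LSB). It replicates in E. coli from a high-copy ColE1/pUC-type origin and carries both β-lactamase (ampicillin) and aph(3')-Ia (kanamycin) markers, with dual selection listed in the record. A puromycin N-acetyltransferase coding sequence followed by a rabbit β-globin poly(A) signal is also present for selection in mammalian cells. No promoter for it is annotated in the feature table.

The payload consists of two parallel transcription units. Each is driven by the human EF-1α core promoter with its intron A and terminated by a β-globin-derived 3' region and poly(A) signal. Each coding sequence is flanked by Gateway attB4/attB1/attB2 scars left over from modular assembly. One unit expresses the red fluorescent protein mKate2 and, according to the catalogue entry, carries a target site for human miR-518f-3p in its 3' UTR. This site is not separately annotated, but it presumably lies in the gap between mKate2 and the poly(A) region. The second unit expresses EBFP2 without a miRNA target and serves as an internal reference for plasmid dosage and expression. When miR-518f-3p is active in transfected cells, mKate2 output falls relative to EBFP2, so the red-to-blue ratio reports miRNA activity.

The depositor notes that the repeated poly(A) elements make the plasmid inherently unstable. The physical plasmid also differs slightly from the deposited sequence, with short insertions flanking the puromycin gene that are said not to affect selection.
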