Addgene plasmid #103603: LSB-hsa-miR-518f-3p
Purpose: Used to sense miRNA activity using fluorescence based tools. hsa-miR-518f-3p target in 3' UTR of of mKate. miRNA activity can be measured by the repression of mKate2 relative to EBFP2 fluorescent proteins . Plasmid is inherently unstable; please see Depositor Comments
Depositing lab: Ron Weiss. Depositing organization: Massachusetts Institute of Technology. Publication: A mixed antagonistic/synergistic miRNA repression model enables accurate predictions of multi-input miRNA sensor activity. Gam JJ, Babb J, Weiss R. Nat Commun. 2018 Jun 22;9(1):2430. doi: 10.1038/s41467-018-04575-0. PubMed 29934631.
Backbone
  Vector backbone: Low Sensor Backbone (LSB)
  Vector type: Mammalian Expression, Synthetic Biology
Growth in bacteria
  Bacterial resistance: Ampicillin and Kanamycin, 100 & 50 μg/mL
  Growth temperature: 30°C
  Growth strain: NEB Stable
  Copy number: High Copy
Gene/Insert
  Gene/Insert name: hsa-miR-518f-3p target
  Species: H. sapiens (human)
  Entrez Gene: MIR518F (a.k.a. MIRN518F)
  Promoter: EF-1a
  Cloning method: Gibson Cloning
Terms and licenses: Academic/Nonprofit Terms; Industry Terms: Not Available to Industry
Depositor comments: Please note that this plasmid is inherently unstable due to a repeating poly A element. We recommend performing a diagnostic digest on multiple colonies upon receipt. The depositors would like to note the presence of several discrepancies between the depositor sequence and physical plasmid sequence. In particular, the sequences upstream and downstream of the puromycin coding region have 10 bp insertions which do not affect the ability to perform puromycin selection. The sequences for those regions within the physical plasmids are as follows: Upstream of Puro: GAATTCGACCGCCTGTCTCAAGGTGCCACC; Downstream of Puro: GCTTTGAGACTACGCGTGAATTCACTCCTC. Please contact if you are interested in this plasmid prior to placing an order.
How to cite: LSB-hsa-miR-518f-3p was a gift from Ron Weiss (Addgene plasmid # 103603 ; http://n2t.net/addgene:103603 ; RRID:Addgene_103603)
