>Addgene plasmid #103603 | LSB-hsa-miR-518f-3p | depositor partial sequence | sequence record 196255 | hsa-miR-518f-3p target
CCTCTAAAGAGAAGCGCTTTC
